>Addgene plasmid #99886 | pYPQ131C2.0 | addgene full sequence | sequence record 208625 | Addgene NGS Result
CTGCATTAATGAATCGGCCAACGCGCGGGGAGAGGCGGTTTGCGTATTGGGCGCTCTTCCGCTTCCTCGC
TCACTGACTCGCTGCGCTCGGTCGTTCGGCTGCGGCGAGCGGTATCAGCTCACTCAAAGGCGGTAATACG
GTTATCCACAGAATCAGGGGATAACGCAGGAAAGAACATGAATTAATTCTCATGTTTGACAGCTTATCAT
CGATTAGCTTTAATGCGGTAGTTTATCACAGTTAAATTGCTAACGCAGTCAGGCACCGTGTATGAAATCT
AACAATGCGCTCATCGTCATCCTCGGCACCGTCACCCTGGATGCTGTAGGCATAGGCTTGGTTATGCCGG
TACTGCCGGGCCTCTTGCGGGATATCGTCCATTCCGACAGCATCGCCAGTCACTATGGCGTGCTGCTAGC
GCTATATGCGTTGATGCAATTTCTATGCGCACCCGTTCTCGGAGCACTGTCCGACCGCTTTGGCCGCCGC
CCAGTCCTGCTCGCTTCGCTACTTGGAGCCACTATCGACTACGCGATCATGGCGACCACACCCGTCCTGT
GGATTCTCTACGCCGGACGCATCGTGGCCGGCATCACCGGCGCCACAGGTGCGGTTGCTGGCGCCTATAT
CGCCGACATCACCGATGGGGAAGATCGGGCTCGCCACTTCGGGCTCATGAGCGCTTGTTTCGGCGTGGGT
ATGGTGGCAGGCCCCGTGGCCGGGGGACTGTTGGGCGCCATCTCCTTACATGCACCATTCCTTGCGGCGG
CGGTGCTCAACGGCCTCAACCTACTACTGGGCTGCTTCCTAATGCAGGAGTCGCATAAGGGAGAGCGCCG
ACCCATGCCCTTGAGAGCCTTCAACCCAGTCAGCTCCTTCCGGTGGGCGCGGGGCATGACTATCGTCGCC
GCACTTATGACTGTCTTCTTTATCATGCAACTCGTAGGACAGGTGCCGGCAGCGCTCTGGGTCATTTTCG
GCGAGGACCGCTTTCGCTGGAGCGCGACGATGATCGGCCTGTCGCTTGCGGTATTCGGAATCTTGCACGC
CCTCGCTCAAGCCTTCGTCACTGGTCCCGCCACCAAACGTTTCGGCGAGAAGCAGGCCATTATCGCCGGC
ATGGCGGCCGACGCGCTGGGCTACGTCTTGCTGGCGTTCGCGACGCGAGGCTGGATGGCCTTCCCCATTA
TGATTCTTCTCGCTTCCGGCGGCATCGGGATGCCCGCGTTGCAGGCCATGCTGTCCAGGCAGGTAGATGA
CGACCATCAGGGACAGCTTCAAGGATCGCTCGCGGCTCTTACCAGCCTAACTTCGATCATTGGACCGCTG
ATCGTCACGGCGATTTATGCCGCCTCGGCGAGCACATGGAACGGGTTGGCATGGATTGTAGGCGCCGCCC
TATACCTTGTCTGCCTCCCCGCGTTGCGTCGCGGTGCATGGAGCCGGGCCACCTCGACCTGAATGGAAGC
CGGCGGCACCTCGCTAACGGATTCACCACTCCAAGAATTGGAGCCAATCAATTCTTGCGGAGAACTGTGA
ATGCGCAAACCAACCCTTGATCGGGGAAGAACAGTATGTCGAGCTATTTTTTGACTTACTGGGGATCAAG
CCTGATTGGGAGAAAATAAAATATCCCCTATAGTGAGTCGTATTACATGGTCATAGCTGTTTCCTGGCAG
CTCTGGCCCGTGTCTCAAAATCTCTGATGTTACATTGCACAAGATAAAAATATATCATCATGCCTCCTCT
AGAGGTCTCGCTATGGTACCGAGCTCGGATCCACTAGTAACGGCCGCCAGTGTGCTGGAATTGCCCTTGG
ATCATGAACCAACGGCCTGGCTGTATTTGGTGGTTGTGTAGGGAGATGGGGAGAAGAAAAGCCCGATTCT
CTTCGCTGTGATGGGCTGGATGCATGCGGGGGAGCGGGAGGCCCAAGTACGTGCACGGTGAGCGGCCCAC
AGGGCGAGTGTGAGCGCGAGAGGCGGGAGGAACAGTTTAGTACCACATTGCCCAGCTAACTCGAACGCGA
CCAACTTATAAACCCGCGCGCTGTCGCTTGTGTGGAGACGAGATCTAGTCTGAGTCGACCGTCTCTGTTT
TAGAGCTAGGCCAACATGAGGATCACCCATGTCTGCAGGGCCTAGCAAGTTAAAATAAGGCTAGTCCGTT
ATCAACTTGGCCAACATGAGGATCACCCATGTCTGCAGGGCCAAGTGGCACCGAGTCGGTGCTTTTTTTG
TCCCTTCGAAGGGCAATTCTGCAGATATCCATCACACTGGCGGCCGCTCGAGGTCGAGGGTATCGATAAG
CTTCATGGGAGACCCTCGAGCCACCCATGACCAAAATCCCTTAACGTGAGTTACGCGTCGTTCCACTGAG
CGTCAGACCCCGTAGAAAAGATCAAAGGATCTTCTTGAGATCCTTTTTTTCTGCGCGTAATCTGCTGCTT
GCAAACAAAAAAACCACCGCTACCAGCGGTGGTTTGTTTGCCGGATCAAGAGCTACCAACTCTTTTTCCG
AAGGTAACTGGCTTCAGCAGAGCGCAGATACCAAATACTGTTCTTCTAGTGTAGCCGTAGTTAGGCCACC
ACTTCAAGAACTCTGTAGCACCGCCTACATACCTCGCTCTGCTAATCCTGTTACCAGTGGCTGCTGCCAG
TGGCGATAAGTCGTGTCTTACCGGGTTGGACTCAAGACGATAGTTACCGGATAAGGCGCAGCGGTCGGGC
TGAACGGGGGGTTCGTGCACACAGCCCAGCTTGGAGCGAACGACCTACACCGAACTGAGATACCTACAGC
GTGAGCTATGAGAAAGCGCCACGCTTCCCGAAGGGAGAAAGGCGGACAGGTATCCGGTAAGCGGCAGGGT
CGGAACAGGAGAGCGCACGAGGGAGCTTCCAGGGGGAAACGCCTGGTATCTTTATAGTCCTGTCGGGTTT
CGCCACCTCTGACTTGAGCGTCGATTTTTGTGATGCTCGTCAGGGGGGCGGAGCCTATGGAAAAACGCCA
GCAACGCGGCCTTTTTACGGTTCCTGGCCTTTTGCTGGCCTTTTGCTCACATGTTCTTTCCTGCGTTATC
CCCTGATTCTGTGGATAACCGTATTACCGCCTTTGAGTGAGCTGATACCGCTCGCCGCAGCCGAACGACC
GAGCGCAGCGAGTCAGTGAGCGAGGAAGCGGAAGAGCGCCCAATACGCAAACCGCCTCTCCCCGCGCGTT
GGCCGATTCATTAATGCAGCTGGCACGACAGGTTTCCCGACTGGAAAGCGGGCAGTGAGCGCAACGCAAT
TAATACGCGTACCGCTAGCCAGGAAGAGTTTGTAGAAACGCAAAAAGGCCATCCGTCAGGATGGCCTTCT
GCTTAGTTTGATGCCTGGCAGTTTATGGCGGGCGTCCTGCCCGCCACCCTCCGGGCCGTTGCTTCACAAC
GTTCAAATCCGCTCCCGGCGGATTTGTCCTACTCAGGAGAGCGTTCACCGACAAACAACAGATAAAACGA
AAGGCCCAGTCTTCCGACTGAGCCTTTCGTTTTATTTGATGCCTGGCAGTTCCCTACTCTCGCGTT
Features (pLannotate 1.2.2; 15 found; start..end, strand, type, name):
      1..54      -  CDS            lacI (fragment): lac repressor; lacI; The lac repressor binds to the lac operator to inhibit transcription in E. coli. This inhibition can be relieved by adding lactose or isopropyl-β-D-thiogalactopyranoside (IPTG).
     56..180     -  rep_origin     RSF ori (fragment): Plasmids containing the RSF 1030 origin of replication can be propagated in E. coli cells that contain additional plasmids with compatible origins.
    196..224     +  promoter       tet promoter: E. coli promoter for tetracycline efflux protein gene
    272..1462    +  CDS            TcR: tetracycline efflux protein; tet; confers resistance to tetracycline
   1560..1634    +  CDS            KanR (fragment): aminoglycoside phosphotransferase; aphA-3; confers resistance to kanamycin
   1637..1655    -  promoter       T7 promoter: promoter for bacteriophage T7 RNA polymerase
   2114..2132    +  misc_RNA       MS2 stem loop: stem loop that binds the bacteriophage MS2 coat protein
   2143..2179    +  misc_RNA       gRNA scaffold (fragment): guide RNA scaffold for the Streptococcus pyogenes CRISPR/Cas9 system
   2184..2202    +  misc_RNA       MS2 stem loop: stem loop that binds the bacteriophage MS2 coat protein
   2213..2232    +  misc_RNA       gRNA scaffold (fragment): guide RNA scaffold for the Streptococcus pyogenes CRISPR/Cas9 system
   2287..2313    -  misc_feature   MCS (fragment): pBluescript multiple cloning site
   2415..3003    +  rep_origin     ori: high-copy-number ColE1/pMB1/pBR322/pUC origin of replication
   3186..3278    +  CDS            lacI (fragment): lac repressor; lacI; The lac repressor binds to the lac operator to inhibit transcription in E. coli. This inhibition can be relieved by adding lactose or isopropyl-β-D-thiogalactopyranoside (IPTG).
   3333..3360    -  terminator     rrnB T2 terminator: transcription terminator T2 from the E. coli rrnB gene
   3492..3535    +  terminator     rrnB T1 terminator: Escherichia coli rrnB; transcription terminator T1 from the E. coli rrnB gene
