[The description below was written by a language model from this plasmid's Addgene catalogue record and pLannotate feature annotations shown in this document.]
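Description:
pYPQ131C2.0 is a small (about 3.6 kb) Golden Gate entry vector for plant CRISPR work, built on the pHD1 backbone and deposited as an empty backbone with no target-specific guide sequence. It is maintained in E. coli through a high-copy ColE1/pUC-type origin and selected with tetracycline, conferred by a tet promoter driving the TcR efflux protein gene. The automated annotation also picks up short fragments of lacI, an RSF origin, KanR and a pBluescript polylinker, along with a T7 promoter and rrnB T1/T2 terminators. The fragments appear to be non-functional remnants of backbone construction rather than working parts.

The payload is a guide RNA expression unit in which, according to the catalogue record, the rice OsU6 small-RNA promoter drives a guide fused to the "gRNA2.0" scaffold. The OsU6 promoter itself is not called in the feature table, but probably lies in the unannotated stretch upstream of the scaffold. The scaffold is annotated as fragments of the Streptococcus pyogenes Cas9 guide scaffold interrupted by MS2 stem loops, hairpins that bind the bacteriophage MS2 coat protein. The table detects two such stem loops, whereas the record describes four MS2 binding sites, and the data shown do not resolve this difference. Such aptamer-bearing scaffolds allow MS2 coat protein fusions, typically carrying activation domains, to be recruited to a Cas9-bound locus.

The vector is designated for the first gRNA position in a multiplexed assembly. A user clones a protospacer into it by restriction enzyme cloning, then combines it with companion entry vectors by Golden Gate assembly to build multi-guide arrays. The associated publication concerns transcriptional activation in plants with the CRISPR-Act2.0 system.
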