Addgene plasmid #99886: pYPQ131C2.0
Purpose: (Empty Backbone) Golden Gate entry vector to express the 1st gRNA with gRNA2.0 scaffold (with four MS2 binding sites) under OsU6 promoter
Depositing lab: Yiping Qi. Depositing organization: University of Maryland, College Park. Publication: Robust transcriptional activation in plants using multiplexed CRISPR-Act2.0 and mTALE-Act systems. Lowder LG, Zhou J, Zhang Y, Malzahn A, Zhong Z, Hsieh TF, Voytas DF, Zhang Y, Qi Y. Mol Plant. 2017 Nov 29. pii: S1674-2052(17)30344-1. doi: 10.1016/j.molp.2017.11.010. PubMed 29197638.
Backbone
  Vector backbone: pHD1
  Backbone manufacturer: Cermak et al. 2011
  Vector type: Plant Expression, CRISPR
  Promoter: OsU6
Growth in bacteria
  Bacterial resistance: Tetracycline, 10 μg/mL
  Growth temperature: 37°C
  Growth strain: DH5alpha
  Copy number: Unknown
Gene/Insert
  Cloning method: Restriction Enzyme
Terms and licenses: Academic/Nonprofit Terms; Industry Terms: Not Available to Industry
How to cite: pYPQ131C2.0 was a gift from Yiping Qi (Addgene plasmid # 99886 ; http://n2t.net/addgene:99886 ; RRID:Addgene_99886)
